>Addgene plasmid #176116 | SSpB-HaloTag-p63DH | addgene full sequence | sequence record 346332 | Addgene NGS Result
TAGTTATTAATAGTAATCAATTACGGGGTCATTAGTTCATAGCCCATATATGGAGTTCCGCGTTACATAA
CTTACGGTAAATGGCCCGCCTGGCTGACCGCCCAACGACCCCCGCCCATTGACGTCAATAATGACGTATG
TTCCCATAGTAACGCCAATAGGGACTTTCCATTGACGTCAATGGGTGGAGTATTTACGGTAAACTGCCCA
CTTGGCAGTACATCAAGTGTATCATATGCCAAGTACGCCCCCTATTGACGTCAATGACGGTAAATGGCCC
GCCTGGCATTATGCCCAGTACATGACCTTATGGGACTTTCCTACTTGGCAGTACATCTACGTATTAGTCA
TCGCTATTACCATGGTGATGCGGTTTTGGCAGTACATCAATGGGCGTGGATAGCGGTTTGACTCACGGGG
ATTTCCAAGTCTCCACCCCATTGACGTCAATGGGAGTTTGTTTTGGCACCAAAATCAACGGGACTTTCCA
AAATGTCGTAACAACTCCGCCCCATTGACGCAAATGGGCGGTAGGCGTGTACGGTGGGAGGTCTATATAA
GCAGAGCTGGTTTAGTGAACCGTCAGATCCGCTAGCCACCATGAGCTCCCCGAAACGCCCTAAGCTGCTG
CGTGAATATTACGATTGGCTGGTTGATAACAGCTTTACCCCATATCTGGTGGTGGATGCCACATACCTGG
GCGTGAACGTGCCCGTGGAGTATGTGAAAGACGGTCAGATCGTGCTGAATCTGTCTGCAAGTGCGACCGG
CAACCTGCAACTGACAAATGATTTTATCCAGTTCAACGCCCGCTTTAAGGGCGTGTCTCGTGAACTGTAT
ATCCCGATGGGTGCCGCTCTGGCCATTTACGCTCGCGAGAACGGCGATGGTGTGATGTTCGAACCAGAAG
AAATCTATGACGAGCTGAATATTGGTAGTGGACCGGTCGCCACCATGGCCGAGATCGGCACCGGCTTCCC
CTTCGACCCCCACTACGTGGAGGTGCTGGGCGAGCGCATGCACTACGTTGACGTGGGCCCCCGCGACGGC
ACCCCCGTGCTGTTCCTGCACGGCAACCCCACCAGCAGCTACGTGTGGCGCAACATCATCCCCCACGTGG
CCCCCACCCACCGCACTATCGCCCCCGACCTGATCGGCATGGGCAAGAGCGACAAGCCCGACCTGGGCTA
CTTCTTCGACGACCACGTGCGCTTCATGGACGCCTTCATCGAGGCCCTGGGCCTGGAGGAGGTGGTGCTG
GTGATCCACGACTGGGGCAGCGCCCTGGGCTTCCACTGGGCCAAGCGCAACCCCGAGCGCGTGAAGGGCA
TCGCCTTCATGGAGTTCATCCGCCCCATCCCCACCTGGGACGAGTGGCCCGAGTTCGCCCGCGAGACCTT
CCAGGCCTTCCGCACCACCGACGTGGGCCGCAAGCTGATCATCGACCAGAACGTGTTCATCGAGGGCACC
CTGCCCATGGGCGTGGTGCGCCCCCTGACCGAGGTGGAGATGGACCACTACCGCGAGCCCTTCCTGAACC
CCGTGGACCGCGAGCCCCTGTGGCGCTTCCCCAACGAGCTGCCCATCGCCGGCGAGCCCGCCAACATCGT
GGCCCTGGTGGAGGAGTACATGGACTGGCTGCACCAGAGCCCCGTGCCCAAGCTGCTGTTCTGGGGCACC
CCCGGCGTGCTGATCCCCCCCGCCGAGGCCGCCCGCCTGGCCAAGAGCCTGCCCAACGTTAAGGCCGTGG
ACATCGGCCCCGGCCTGAACCTGCTCCAGGAGGACAACCCCGACCTGATCGGCAGCGAGATCGCCCGCTG
GCTGAGCACCCTGGAGATCAGCGGCGTGTACAAGTCCAAGAAGGCTCTGGAAAGGAGTATGTATGTCCTG
AGTGAACTGGTAGAAACAGAGAAAATGTACGTGGACGACTTGGGGCAGATTGTGGAGGGTTATATGGCCA
CCATGGCTGCTCAGGGGGTCCCCGAGAGTCTTCGAGGCCGTGACAGGATTGTGTTTGGGAATATCCAGCA
AATCTATGAGTGGCACCGAGACTATTTCTTGCAAGAGCTACAACGGTGTCTGAAAGATCCTGATTGGCTG
GCTCAGCTATTCATCAAACACGAGCGCCGGCTGCATATGTATGTGGTGTACTGTCAGAATAAGCCCAAGT
CAGAGCATGTGGTGTCAGAGTTTGGGGACAGCTACTTTGAGGAGCTCCGGCAGCAGCTGGGGCACCGCCT
GCAGCTGAACGACCTCCTCATCAAACCTGTGCAGCGGATCATGAAATACCAGCTGCTGCTCAAGGATTTT
CTCAAGTATTACAATAGAGCTGGGATGGATACTGCAGACCTAGAGCAAGCTGTGGAGGTCATGTGCTTTG
TGCCCAAGCGCTGCAACGATATGATGACGCTGGGGAGATTGCGGGGATTTGAGGGCTAAGGTACCGCGGG
CCCGGGATCCACCGGATCTAGATAACTGATCATAATCAGCCATACCACATTTGTAGAGGTTTTACTTGCT
TTAAAAAACCTCCCACACCTCCCCCTGAACCTGAAACATAAAATGAATGCAATTGTTGTTGTTAACTTGT
TTATTGCAGCTTATAATGGTTACAAATAAAGCAATAGCATCACAAATTTCACAAATAAAGCATTTTTTTC
ACTGCATTCTAGTTGTGGTTTGTCCAAACTCATCAATGTATCTTAAGGCGTAAATTGTAAGCGTTAATAT
TTTGTTAAAATTCGCGTTAAATTTTTGTTAAATCAGCTCATTTTTTAACCAATAGGCCGAAATCGGCAAA
ATCCCTTATAAATCAAAAGAATAGACCGAGATAGGGT
[37 nt withheld, positions 2838-2874]
AAAGAACGTGGACTCCAACGTCAAAGG
[49 nt withheld, positions 2902-2950]
T
[91 nt withheld, positions 2952-3042]
G
[124 nt withheld, positions 3044-3167]
CAGGTGGCACTTTTCGGGGAAATGTGCGCGGAACCCCTATTTGTTTATTTTTCTAAATACATTCAAATAT
GTATCCGCTCATGAGACAATAACCCTGATAAATGCTTCAATAATATTGAAAAAGGAAGAGTCCTGAGGCG
GAAAGAACCAGCTGTGGAATGTGTGTCAGTTAGGGTGTGGAAAGTCCCCAGGCTCCCCAGCAGGCAGAAG
TATGCAAAGCATGCATCTCAATTAGTCAGCAACCAGGTGTGGAAAGTCCCCAGGCTCCCCAGCAGGCAGA
AGTATGCAAAGCATGCATCTCAATTAGTCAGCAACCATAGTCCCGCCCCTAACTCCGCCCATCCCGCCCC
TAACTCCGCCCAGTTCCGCCCATTCTCCGCCCCATGGCTGACTAATTTTTTTTATTTATGCAGAGGCCGA
GGCCGCCTCGGCCTCTGAGCTATTCCAGAAGTAGTGAGGAGGCTTTTTTGGAGGCCTAGGCTTTTGCAAA
GATCGATCAAGAGACAGGATGAGGATCGTTTCGCATGATTGAACAAGATGGATTGCACGCAGGTTCTCCG
GCCGCTTGGGTGGAGAGGCTATTCGGCTATGACTGGGCACAACAGACAATCGGCTGCTCTGATGCCGCCG
TGTTCCGGCTGTCAGCGCAGGGGCGCCCGGTTCTTTTTGTCAAGACCGACCTGTCCGGTGCCCTGAATGA
ACTGCAAGACGAGGCAGCGCGGCTATCGTGGCTGGCCACGACGGGCGTTCCTTGCGCAGCTGTGCTCGAC
GTTGTCACTGAAGCGGGAAGGGACTGGCTGCTATTGGGCGAAGTGCCGGGGCAGGATCTCCTGTCATCTC
ACCTTGCTCCTGCCGAGAAAGTATCCATCATGGCTGATGCAATGCGGCGGCTGCATACGCTTGATCCGGC
TACCTGCCCATTCGACCACCAAGCGAAACATCGCATCGAGCGAGCACGTACTCGGATGGAAGCCGGTCTT
GTCGATCAGGATGATCTGGACGAAGAGCATCAGGGGCTCGCGCCAGCCGAACTGTTCGCCAGGCTCAAGG
CGAGCATGCCCGACGGCGAGGATCTCGTCGTGACCCATGGCGATGCCTGCTTGCCGAATATCATGGTGGA
AAATGGCCGCTTTTCTGGATTCATCGACTGTGGCCGGCTGGGTGTGGCGGACCGCTATCAGGACATAGCG
TTGGCTACCCGTGATATTGCTGAAGAGCTTGGCGGCGAATGGGCTGACCGCTTCCTCGTGCTTTACGGTA
TCGCCGCTCCCGATTCGCAGCGCATCGCCTTCTATCGCCTTCTTGACGAGTTCTTCTGAGCGGGACTCTG
GGGTTCGAAATGACCGACCAAGCGACGCCCAACCTGCCATCACGAGATTTCGATTCCACCGCCGCCTTCT
ATGAAAGGTTGGGCTTCGGAATCGTTTTCCGGGACGCCGGCTGGATGATCCTCCAGCGCGGGGATCTCAT
GCTGGAGTTCTTCGCCCACCCTAGGGGGAGGCTAACTGAAACACGGAAGGAGACAATACCGGAAGGAACC
CGCGCTATGACGGCAATAAAAAGACAGAATAAAACGCACGGTGTTGGGTCGTTTGTTCATAAACGCGGGG
TTCGGTCCCAGGGCTGGCACTCTGTCGATACCCCACCGAGACCCCATTGGGGCCAATACGCCCGCGTTTC
TTCCTTTTCCCCACCCCACCCCCCAAGTTCGGGTGAAGGCCCAGGGCTCGCAGCCAACGTCGGGGCGGCA
GGCCCTGCCATAGCCTCAGGTTACTCATATATACTTTAGATTGATTTAAAACTTCATTTTTAATTTAAAA
GGATCTAGGTGAAGATCCTTTTTGATAATCTCATGACCAAAATCCCTTAACGTGAGTTTTCGTTCCACTG
AGCGTCAGACCCCGTAGAAAAGATCAAAGGATCTTCTTGAGATCCTTTTTTTCTGCGCGTAATCTGCTGC
TTGCAAACAAAAAAACCACCGCTACCAGCGGTGGTTTGTTTGCCGGATCAAGAGCTACCAACTCTTTTTC
CGAAGGTAACTGGCTTCAGCAGAGCGCAGATACCAAATACTGTTCTTCTAGTGTAGCCGTAGTTAGGCCA
CCACTTCAAGAACTCTGTAGCACCGCCTACATACCTCGCTCTGCTAATCCTGTTACCAGTGGCTGCTGCC
AGTGGCGATAAGTCGTGTCTTACCGGGTTGGACTCAAGACGATAGTTACCGGATAAGGCGCAGCGGTCGG
GCTGAACGGGGGGTTCGTGCACACAGCCCAGCTTGGAGCGAACGACCTACACCGAACTGAGATACCTACA
GCGTGAGCTATGAGAAAGCGCCACGCTTCCCGAAGGGAGAAAGGCGGACAGGTATCCGGTAAGCGGCAGG
GTCGGAACAGGAGAGCGCACGAGGGAGCTTCCAGGGGGAAACGCCTGGTATCTTTATAGTCCTGTCGGGT
TTCGCCACCTCTGACTTGAGCGTCGATTTTTGTGATGCTCGTCAGGGGGGCGGAGCCTATGGAAAAACGC
CAGCAACGCGGCCTTTTTACGGTTCCTGGCCTTTTGCTGGCCTTTTGCTCACATGTTCTTTCCTGCGTTA
TCCCCTGATTCTGTGGATAACCGTATTACCGCCATGCAT
Features (pLannotate 1.2.2; 16 found; start..end, strand, type, name):
     61..364     +  enhancer       CMV enhancer: human cytomegalovirus immediate early enhancer
    365..568     +  promoter       CMV promoter: human cytomegalovirus (CMV) immediate early promoter
    604..933     +  CDS            sspB (fragment): SSPB_HAEIN - Experimental evidence at protein level: Swiss-Prot protein existence level 1. Also stimulates degradation of the N-terminus of RseA (residues 1-108, alone or in complex with sigma-E) by ClpX-ClpP in a non-ssrA-mediated fashion. From Haemophilus influenzae (strain ATCC 51907 / DSM 11121 / KW20 / Rd).
    955..1833    +  CDS            dhaA: DHAA_PSEPV - Experimental evidence at protein level: Swiss-Prot protein existence level 1. Catalyzes hydrolytic cleavage of carbon-halogen bonds in halogenated aliphatic compounds, leading to the formation of the corresponding primary alcohols, halide ions and protons. Has a broad substrate specificity, as it is able to dehalogenate mono- and di- chlorinated and brominated alkanes (up to at least C10), and the two isomers of 1,3-dichloropropene to 3-chloroallyl alcohol; the highest activity was found with 1,2-dibromoethane, while no activity was observed with the analog 1,2-dichloroethane. Fro
   1858..2436    +  CDS            ARHGEF25 (fragment): ARHGP_HUMAN - Also known as GEFT. Experimental evidence at protein level: Swiss-Prot protein existence level 1. May play a role in actin cytoskeleton reorganization in different tissues since its activation induces formation of actin stress fibers. It works as a guanine nucleotide exchange factor for Rho family of small GTPases. Links specifically G alpha q/11-coupled receptors to RHOA activation. May be an important regulator of processes involved in axon and dendrite formation. In neurons seems to be an exchange factor primarily for RAC1. Involved in skeletal myogenesis (By similarity). From
   2440..2465    +  misc_feature   MCS (fragment): multiple cloning site
   2477..2561    +  CDS            large T antigen (fragment): large T antigen from SV40 (simian virus 40)
   2584..2705    +  polyA_signal   SV40 poly(A) signal: SV40 polyadenylation signal
   2739..3167    -  rep_origin     f1 ori (sequence partly withheld): f1 bacteriophage origin of replication; arrow indicates direction of (+) strand synthesis
   3194..3298    +  promoter       AmpR promoter: bla
   3300..3657    +  promoter       SV40 promoter: SV40 enhancer and early promoter
   3692..4486    +  CDS            NeoR/KanR: aminoglycoside phosphotransferase from Tn5; aph(3')-II (or nptII); confers resistance to neomycin, kanamycin, and G418 (Geneticin®)
   4507..4659    +  CDS            ble (fragment): BLE_KLEPN - Experimental evidence at protein level: Swiss-Prot protein existence level 1. Binding protein with a strong affinity to the bleomycin family of antibiotics. Binds to CL990; an antimitotic-antibiotic compound. From Klebsiella pneumoniae.
   4718..4765    +  polyA_signal   HSV TK poly(A) signal: herpes simplex virus thymidine kinase polyadenylation signal (Cole and Stacy, 1985)
   4856..4872    -  polyA_signal   bGH poly(A) signal (fragment): bovine growth hormone polyadenylation signal
   5094..5682    +  rep_origin     ori: high-copy-number ColE1/pMB1/pBR322/pUC origin of replication
