[The description below was written by a language model from this plasmid's Addgene catalogue record and pLannotate feature annotations shown in this document.]
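Description:
SSpB-HaloTag-p63DH is a 5.8 kb mammalian expression plasmid built on the Clontech pEGFP-C1 backbone, encoding the recruitable half of an iLID/SspB optogenetic system for activating RhoA. It is propagated in E. coli from a high-copy ColE1/pUC-type origin and also carries an f1 origin. Selection relies on a single Tn5 NeoR/KanR gene placed behind tandem bacterial (AmpR/bla) and SV40 early promoters and terminated by the HSV TK polyadenylation signal, so the same marker gives kanamycin resistance in bacteria and can give G418 resistance in mammalian cells.

The payload is one fusion reading frame driven by the CMV immediate-early enhancer and promoter and followed by the SV40 poly(A) signal. No EGFP is annotated, so the fusion appears to occupy the position of the backbone's fluorescent protein. From the N-terminus it comprises an SspB fragment, then a sequence matching the bacterial haloalkane dehalogenase DhaA, which corresponds to HaloTag, and finally a fragment of human ARHGEF25 (p63RhoGEF/GEFT), which the construct name indicates is its DH domain, the catalytic guanine nucleotide exchange module. SspB binds the SsrA peptide that is caged in iLID in the dark and exposed under blue light, so co-expression with an iLID partner (supplied on a separate construct, typically anchored to a membrane) allows light-dependent, reversible recruitment of the GEF domain and local RhoA activation. HaloTag covalently binds chloroalkane ligands, allowing the fusion to be labelled with a chosen dye for imaging. According to the associated publication, the plasmid belongs to the Opto-RhoGEF toolbox for controlling Rho GTPase activity from global to subcellular scales, including studies of vascular endothelial barrier strength. The short large T antigen, ble and bGH poly(A) fragments in the feature table are likely backbone remnants or partial annotation matches rather than functional parts.
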