Addgene plasmid #176116: SSpB-HaloTag-p63DH
Purpose: Heterodimerization with iLID, RhoA activation
Depositing lab: Dorus Gadella. Depositing organization: University of Amsterdam. Publication: Opto-RhoGEFs, an optimized optogenetic toolbox to reversibly control Rho GTPase activity on a global to subcellular scale, enabling precise control over vascular endothelial barrier strength. Mahlandt EK, Palacios Martinez S, Arts JJG, Tol S, van Buul JD, Goedhart J. Elife. 2023 Jul 14;12:RP84364. doi: 10.7554/eLife.84364. PubMed 37449837.
Backbone
  Vector backbone: pEGFP-C1
  Backbone manufacturer: Clontech
  Vector type: Mammalian Expression
Growth in bacteria
  Bacterial resistance: Kanamycin, 50 μg/mL
  Growth temperature: 37°C
  Growth strain: DH5alpha
  Copy number: High Copy
Gene/Insert
  Gene/Insert name: RHOGEF p63 (alt name: ARHGEF25)
  Species: H. sapiens (human)
  Entrez Gene: ARHGEF25 (a.k.a. GEFT, p63RhoGEF)
  Cloning method: Restriction Enzyme; 5′ cloning site Unknown (unknown if destroyed)
Terms and licenses: Academic/Nonprofit Terms; Industry Terms: Not Available to Industry
Depositor comments: Please visit https://doi.org/10.1101/2022.10.17.512253 for bioRxiv preprint.
How to cite: SSpB-HaloTag-p63DH was a gift from Dorus Gadella (Addgene plasmid # 176116 ; http://n2t.net/addgene:176116 ; RRID:Addgene_176116)
